Addgene plasmid #101836: P0050::kaiBC S431E T432E NS1
Purpose: drives expression of kaiBC S431E T432E variant from an rpaA-independent promoter in NS1 locus
Depositing lab: Erin O'Shea. Depositing organization: Harvard University. Publication: Switching of metabolic programs in response to light availability is an essential function of the cyanobacterial circadian output pathway. Puszynska AM, O'Shea EK. Elife. 2017 Apr 21;6. pii: e23210. doi: 10.7554/eLife.23210. PubMed 28430105.
Backbone
  Vector backbone: pAM1303
  Backbone size w/o insert (bp): 5700
  Total vector size (bp): 8100
  Vector type: Cyanobacteria cloning vector
Growth in bacteria
  Bacterial resistance: Spectinomycin and Streptomycin, 50 & 50 μg/mL
  Growth temperature: 37°C
  Growth strain: DH5alpha
  Copy number: Unknown
Gene/Insert
  Gene/Insert name: kaiBC S431E T432E with p0050 promoter
  Species: S. elongatus PCC7942
  Insert size (bp): 2400
  Mutation: S431E T432E
  Cloning method: Gibson Cloning
  Sequencing primers: 5′ -; 3′ -
Terms and licenses: Academic/Nonprofit Terms; Industry Terms: Not Available to Industry
How to cite: P0050::kaiBC S431E T432E NS1 was a gift from Erin O'Shea (Addgene plasmid # 101836 ; http://n2t.net/addgene:101836 ; RRID:Addgene_101836)
