[The description below was written by a language model from this plasmid's Addgene catalogue record and pLannotate feature annotations shown in this document.]
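Description:
P0050::kaiBC S431E T432E NS1 is a cyanobacterial integration vector built on the pAM1303 backbone (about 8.1–8.2 kb in total), designed to deliver a mutant circadian clock operon into neutral site 1 (NS1) of the Synechococcus elongatus PCC 7942 chromosome. In E. coli it replicates from a ColE1/pMB1-type origin, with a pBR322 bom region and a rop fragment indicating a pBR322-derived scaffold. Selection is by spectinomycin and streptomycin through the aadA (SmR) gene. That marker sits within an integron-derived cassette, which accounts for the flanking int, GmR and qacE fragments. A partial β-lactamase sequence is also detected, but ampicillin is not listed as a selection. The NS1 homology arms are not annotated as such. The ndkC-like and pilE-like hits upstream of the insert are homology-based automatic calls in cyanobacterial-derived sequence, probably the flanking or promoter region, rather than deliberate payload.

The roughly 2.4 kb insert, assembled by Gibson cloning, carries the S. elongatus kaiB and kaiC coding sequences in their native tandem order, downstream of the P0050 promoter. The record describes this promoter as independent of RpaA, the clock output transcription factor; the promoter itself is not annotated in the feature table. KaiC bears S431E and T432E substitutions at its two phosphorylation sites, glutamate replacements generally used as phosphomimetics to hold the protein in a fixed phosphostate. Placing kaiBC and the adjacent resistance marker between NS1 flanks would allow double homologous recombination into the genome under antibiotic selection. Because expression is uncoupled from RpaA-dependent feedback, the construct suits studies of how KaiC phosphorylation state relates to circadian output signalling and to metabolic responses to light availability.
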