Features (pLannotate 1.2.2; 14 found; start..end, strand, type, name):
    102..141     -  CDS            rop (fragment): Rop protein, which maintains plasmids at low copy number; rop
    297..740     -  CDS            ndkC-1: NDKC_DICDI - Also known as gip17, ndkB. Experimental evidence at protein level: Swiss-Prot protein existence level 1. Major role in the synthesis of nucleoside triphosphates other than ATP. From Dictyostelium discoideum (Slime mold).
   1271..1399    -  CDS            pilE1 (fragment): FMM1_NEIGO - Experimental evidence at protein level: Swiss-Prot protein existence level 1. Major component of the type IV pilus (T4P) that plays a role in cellular adherence, microcolony formation, resistance to neutrophil mediated killing, twitching motility as well as transformation (PubMed:27213957). Mediates the attachment and the formation of bacterial microcolonies on host epithelial cells. Mechanistically, pili retractation induces host NF-kappa-B activation in infected cells, which is temporally associated with the formation of gonococcal microcolonies (PubMed:27213957). From Neisseria
   1554..1859    +  CDS            kaiB: KAIB_SYNE7 - Experimental evidence at protein level: Swiss-Prot protein existence level 1. Component of the KaiABC clock protein complex, which constitutes the main circadian regulator in cyanobacteria. The KaiABC complex may act as a promoter-non-specific transcription regulator that represses transcription, possibly by acting on the state of chromosome compaction. In the complex, it decreases the phosphorylation status of KaiC. It has no effect on KaiC by itself, but instead need the presence of both KaiA and KaiC, suggesting that it acts by antagonizing the interaction between KaiA and KaiC
   1912..3468    +  CDS            kaiC: KAIC_SYNE7 - Experimental evidence at protein level: Swiss-Prot protein existence level 1. Core component of the KaiABC clock protein complex, which constitutes the main circadian regulator in cyanobacteria. Binds to DNA. The KaiABC complex may act as a promoter-nonspecific transcription regulator that represses transcription, possibly by acting on the state of chromosome compaction. From Synechococcus elongatus (strain PCC 7942 / FACHB-805) (Anacystis nidulans R2).
   3472..3497    -  misc_feature   MCS (fragment): pUC18/19 multiple cloning site
   3626..4198    -  CDS            int (fragment) (sequence partly withheld): INT2_ECOLX - Protein inferred from homology: Swiss-Prot protein existence level 3. Putative integrase believed to be involved in the insertion of antibiotic resistance genes into plasmids and transposons. From Escherichia coli.
   4284..4340    +  CDS            GmR (fragment): gentamycin acetyltransferase; aacC1; confers resistance to gentamycin
   4347..5138    +  CDS            SmR: aminoglycoside adenylyltransferase (Murphy, 1985); aadA; confers resistance to spectinomycin and streptomycin
   5302..5391    +  CDS            qacE (fragment): QACE_ECOLX - Protein inferred from homology: Swiss-Prot protein existence level 3. Multidrug exporter. Is implicated for the resistance to bacteriocidal quaternary ammonium compounds. From Escherichia coli.
   5528..5553    -  misc_feature   MCS (fragment): pUC18/19 multiple cloning site
   6568..7120    +  CDS            bla(M) (fragment): β-lactamase lacking the signal sequence; bla(M); allows cytosolic expression of β-lactamase
   7292..7880    +  rep_origin     ori: high-copy-number ColE1/pMB1/pBR322/pUC origin of replication
   8066..8206    -  misc_feature   bom: basis of mobility region from pBR322
>Addgene plasmid #101836 | P0050::kaiBC S431E T432E NS1 | addgene full sequence | sequence record 196986 | Addgene NGS Result
CCCCGACACCCGCCAACACCCGCTGACGCGCCCTGACGGGCTTGTCTGCTCCCGGCATCCGCTTACAGAC
AAGCTGTGACCGTCTCCGGGAGCTGCATGTGTCAGAGGTTTTCACCGTCATCACCGAAACGCGCGAGGCA
GGATCGATCCGGCAGCCGGCGGAGCGCTGCTTTCTTGGCAAGCGGTCGCCAGCCCCAACGCCAGGGCTGC
CAGCCCGAAACAGCGGGGCAAGGCAGCTTGGAAGGGCGATCGCAGCACGGGCATGGCAATGTCTCTCTGA
AGGAATGCAGACCTTATTCGTACAGCCAGGGTTGAATCGTGGGGGTCCAATCACTTAGCTCTGCTGGGCT
AAACCAGAGAGCAATTTCCTGTTGTGCTGTTTCGATTGCATCCGAGCCATGGATGATGTTGCGGCCAATA
TTGACACCAAAATCACCACGGATGGTGCCCGGTTCTGCCGTCAGCGGATTGGTAGCGCCGATCAACTTGC
GAGCAGCCGCCACAACGCCTTCGCCTTCCAAGACGATCGCCACGATCGGCCCAGAGGTGATGAACTCGAC
GAGGCCATTGAAGAAGGGGCGCTCGCGGTGGACAGCATAGTGCTGTTCGGCCAGCTCGCGACTGGGCTTC
AGCTGCTTTAGGCCCACCAGTTTGAAGCCTTTTTGCTCAAAGCGGCCGATGATCGTACCGACCAAACCCC
GCTGAACGCCATCGGGCTTGATGGCAATAAATGTGCGTTCCACAGACATCTAGATAGTCCTCAAGACGAG
GCAAGCATTGAGCTTGCCTTCCTATGGTTCGGGATCACTGGGATTCTTGACAAGCGATCGCGGTCACATC
GCTATCTCTTAGGACTTCGCAGCGGGCGAGTCGGATTGACCCGGTAGGGATTTCGCCAGATCAATGCCCG
TGGTTTGTTTCAGCTTCTCCAGCAAGCTAGCGATTTGGGTAGCGCTGCCTTCCCCTTCGCCAATCACAGT
GATCGACTCCACGTCGATATCTGGCACGGTGCCTGAAAGCGTGACGAGCAGGGACTCGAGGCCGCGCTGC
CTTTGGTTGCAATAACGGTAAATTTACCGTCTGTCCCGATTGTGCCAGTCACGTTAATATTCGCTGCTTT
ACCACTTCCAGCAGCCGTTACTTGGCTAGCATTGCCGCAAGTTATGTTAAAGTTACCTGCACTGCTACCA
ATACCAAGCTGTGTACAAGACGCATTGGTGACGTAGTTAGGATCTAGTGTCGCCGCACTAAGGGTACGAA
GAGCAGCACCGACTGCTGATTTGCCTTCAGAGGCATAGGCTTTATCTGTTTGATCCAACAGGTTCGGTAA
TGCAACTGCTGCCAAGATGCCAACGATAATGATAACGACCAGCAACTCGACAAGGGTAAAACCTTTTTCT
TCTTCACCTTGTTCGTCTTTACGCTGGGCAAGATATTGTAGATAACGAAGACGGAGGGAGTCAGACATTC
AGGAGATCCTCAGCAAGAGAGCTGTTCTTGAAGTAACTTACCCCTACAGCAGGCTTTTATTTCAGGTTCC
TGAAAATTTCCGCATGAGCCCTCGTAAAACCTACATTCTCAAGCTCTACGTCGCCGGCAATACTCCAAAC
TCAGTCCGTGCCCTCAAAACGCTCAAGAACATTCTCGAAGTTGAATTTCAAGGTGTTTATGCTCTAAAGG
TGATCGATGTTCTCAAAAATCCTCAGTTGGCAGAAGAGGATAAAATCCTAGCGACGCCAACCCTCGCCAA
GGTTCTACCACTGCCTGTCCGACGGATTATTGGTGATTTATCCGACCGTGAGAAAGTTTTGATTGGCCTT
GATTTACTCTACGGCGAACTTCAAGATTCCGACGACTTCTAACTGTCGTTAACTGCTTTGTTGGTACTAC
CTGACTTCACCCTCTTTTAAGATGACTTCCGCTGAGATGACTAGCCCTAATAATAATTCTGAGCACCAAG
CCATCGCTAAGATGCGCACGATGATTGAAGGCTTTGATGATATTAGTCATGGCGGTCTTCCAATCGGGCG
ATCGACCCTCGTTAGTGGTACTTCAGGAACCGGCAAGACCCTTTTTTCTATTCAATTTCTCTATAACGGT
ATTATCGAGTTTGATGAGCCTGGGGTTTTCGTTACTTTCGAAGAAACCCCGCAAGATATCATTAAAAACG
CCCGTAGTTTTGGCTGGGATTTAGCCAAGCTGGTCGATGAGGGCAAACTATTTATTCTTGATGCTTCACC
CGATCCAGAAGGTCAAGAGGTTGTTGGCGGCTTCGATCTCTCTGCTCTGATTGAGCGGATTAATTATGCA
ATTCAAAAGTATCGAGCGCGGCGGGTTTCAATTGACTCGGTCACGTCCGTTTTCCAGCAATATGATGCCT
CTTCTGTGGTTCGCCGCGAACTCTTTCGGTTGGTAGCTCGCCTAAAACAAATTGGGGCAACTACGGTCAT
GACCACCGAGCGTATCGAGGAATATGGCCCGATCGCTCGTTACGGTGTTGAGGAATTTGTCTCCGATAAC
GTCGTGATTCTCCGCAACGTTTTGGAAGGGGAGCGCCGTCGCCGCACCCTCGAAATCCTCAAGCTACGTG
GCACCAGCCACATGAAAGGGGAATATCCGTTCACGATTACGGATCATGGCATCAATATCTTCCCGCTCGG
GGCAATGCGCCTTACGCAGCGATCGTCGAACGTGCGTGTTTCATCTGGTGTCGTCCGACTCGATGAAATG
TGTGGTGGGGGCTTCTTTAAGGACTCAATCATTCTGGCAACTGGCGCTACAGGCACTGGTAAAACTCTGT
TAGTTAGCCGTTTCGTTGAGAATGCTTGTGCTAACAAAGAGCGGGCGATTCTGTTCGCTTATGAAGAGTC
ACGAGCTCAGCTGCTCCGCAATGCCTATTCATGGGGAATGGACTTTGAGGAGATGGAGCGCCAAAACCTC
CTCAAAATTGTTTGCGCCTATCCTGAATCTGCAGGTCTTGAAGACCATTTGCAGATTATTAAGTCGGAGA
TCAATGACTTTAAGCCAGCTCGTATTGCAATCGACTCCCTCTCTGCTTTGGCGCGGGGCGTTAGCAACAA
TGCCTTCCGCCAATTTGTAATTGGTGTCACTGGCTACGCGAAACAAGAAGAAATCACGGGACTATTCACA
AATACCAGTGATCAATTTATGGGAGCGCATTCGATTACTGACTCCCATATCGAGGAGATTACGGATACGA
TTATCTTGCTCCAATACGTCGAGATTCGTGGCGAAATGTCCCGCGCCATTAACGTCTTCAAGATGCGCGG
ATCTTGGCATGACAAAGCAATCCGCGAATTCATGATCAGCGACAAAGGGCCGGACATCAAGGATTCTTTC
CGGAACTTTGAGCGGATTATTTCAGGTTCGCCAACACGGATTACCGTCGATGAGAAAAGCGAACTCTCGC
GAATTGTGCGCGGCGTTCAAGAAAAAGGGCCGGAGAGCTAGTGCATGCCTGCAGGTCGACTCTAGAGCTT
TATGCTTGTAAACCGTTTTGTGAAAAAATTTTTAAAATAAAAAAGGGGACCTCTAGGGTCCCCAATTAAT
TAGTAATATAATCTATTAAAGGTCATTCAAAAGGTCATCCACCGGATCAATTCCCCTGCTCGCGCAGGCT
GGGTGCCAAGCTCTCGGGTAACATCAAGGCCCGATCCTTGGAGCCCTTGCCCTCCCGCACGATGATCGT
[255 nt withheld, positions 3710-3964]
CGTGGAGACCGAAACCTTGCGCTCGTTCGCCAGCCAGGACAGAAATGCCTCGACTTCGCTGCTGCCCAAG
GTTGCCGGGTGACGCACACCGTGGAAACGGATGAAGGCACGAACCCAGTGGACATAAGCCTGTTCGGTTC
GTAAGCTGTAATGCAAGTAGCGTATGCGCTCACGCAACTGGTCCAGAACCTTGACCGAACGCAGCGGTGG
TAACGGCGCAGTGGCGGTTTTCATGGCTTGTTATGACTGTTTTTTTGGGGTACAGTCTATGCCTCGGGCA
TCCAAGCAGCAAGCGCGTTACGCCGTGGGTCGATGTTTGATGTTATGGAGCAGCAACGATGTTACGCAGC
AGGGCAGTCGCCCTAAAACAAAGTTAAACATCATGAGGGAAGCGGTGATCGCCGAAGTATCGACTCAACT
ATCAGAGGTAGTTGGCGTCATCGAGCGCCATCTCGAACCGACGTTGCTGGCCGTACATTTGTACGGCTCC
GCAGTGGATGGCGGCCTGAAGCCACACAGTGATATTGATTTGCTGGTTACGGTGACCGTAAGGCTTGATG
AAACAACGCGGCGAGCTTTGATCAACGACCTTTTGGAAACTTCGGCTTCCCCTGGAGAGAGCGAGATTCT
CCGCGCTGTAGAAGTCACCATTGTTGTGCACGACGACATCATTCCGTGGCGTTATCCAGCTAAGCGCGAA
CTGCAATTTGGAGAATGGCAGCGCAATGACATTCTTGCAGGTATCTTCGAGCCAGCCACGATCGACATTG
ATCTGGCTATCTTGCTGACAAAAGCAAGAGAACATAGCGTTGCCTTGGTAGGTCCAGCGGCGGAGGAACT
CTTTGATCCGGTTCCTGAACAGGATCTATTTGAGGCGCTAAATGAAACCTTAACGCTATGGAACTCGCCG
CCCGACTGGGCTGGCGATGAGCGAAATGTAGTGCTTACGTTGTCCCGCATTTGGTACAGCGCAGTAACCG
GCAAAATCGCGCCGAAGGATGTCGCTGCCGACTGGGCAATGGAGCGCCTGCCGGCCCAGTATCAGCCCGT
CATACTTGAAGCTAGACAGGCTTATCTTGGACAAGAAGAAGATCGCTTGGCCTCGCGCGCAGATCAGTTG
GAAGAATTTGTCCACTACGTGAAAGGCGAGATCACCAAGGTAGTCGGCAAATAATGTCTAACAATTCGTT
CAAGCCGACGCCGCTTCGCGGCGCGGCTTAACTCAAGCGTTAGATGCACTAAGCACATAATTGCTCACAG
CCAAACTATCAGGTCAAGTCTGCTTTTATTATTTTTAAGCGTGCATAATAAGCCCTACACAAATTGGGAG
ATATATCATGAAAGGCTGGCTTTTTCTTGTTATCGCAATAGTTGGCGAAGTAATCGCAACATCCGCATTA
AAATCTAGCGAGGGCTTTACTAAGCTGATCCGGTGGATGACCTTTTGAATGACCTTTAATAGATTATATT
ACTAATTAATTGGGGACCCTAGAGGTCCCCTTTTTTATTTTAAAAATTTTTTCACAAAACGGTTTACAAG
CATACTAGAGGATCGGCGGCCGCGGATCCCCGGGTACCGAGCTCGAATTTCGAGCTTCTGGAGCAGGAAG
ATGTCGCGGGCATTAGCACCAGCGGTCTGCCAAGCCTCCGCCAGCCGTTGGGTCCCTTCCGCTTGAGCTT
TTCCATCTTCGACGATACGGGCGGCGGCCCCCCGCGCTTCCGCGATCGCCCGTTTACAAGCTGCCTCAGC
TGGGGCGATCACATCGGCTTGAAGTTGCTGCTGCACCTGTTTGATCCGCTCCTGCTGCACAGGGAGTTCT
GCTTGGCTACGAGCGACTTCGGTAGCAATGTCCGCTTCAGCTTCGGCCACCACCGCTTCGCGCCGCGTCA
ACGCATCCTGAATCCGGCGCTCGGCCTCGGCTTGGGCGATCGCTACATCGCGATCGATCCGACGCAGGGC
CGTGATCTTGTCATTTTCGGCCGTTTGGATCGCAGAGGCAGCCTGGGCATCGGCTTCAGCAATTCGGGCA
TCTCGCTGCAGATCAGCCCGCTGCTTGCGTCCACTAGCCGAGAGATAACCGACCTCATCGGAAATGTTCT
GGACTTGCAGCGTATCGAGGACTAGACCCAGCTGCTCAAGGTCATCCTCCGCCTCTTCCAGCAGACTTTT
GGCAAAGGCAATTTTGTCCTCGTTGATCTGCTCCGGCGTGAGGCTGGCTAAAACACCACGCAAGTTGCCT
TCGAGGGTCTCCTTGGCAATTTGCTCGATTTCCTTACGGTTTTTGCCAAGCAGCCGCTCGATCGCGTTGT
GGATGGTCGGTTCTTCCCCAGCAATCTTGATATTGGCAACGCCTTCAACAGTCAGGGGAATGCCGCCCTT
GGAGAAGGCATTGGAAACGCGCAACTCAATGATCATGTTGGTCAGATCCATGCGGAGCGCTTTTTCCAGC
AGAGGTACCCGCAGGCTGCTGCCGCCCTTGACCAAGCGATAGCCAACTCGGCGGCCATCACTACTGCGGC
GACTACTGCCAGCAAAGATCAAAATTTCACTGGGTTGGCAGATGTAGTAGAGATTGCGCAGGACTAAGCT
GCCAGCCCCGGCGACTCACCAGTCACAGAAAAGCATCTTACGGATGGCATGACAGTAAGAGAATTATGCA
GTGCTGCCATAACCATGAGTGATAACACTGCGGCCAACTTACTTCTGACAACGATCGGAGGACCGAAGGA
GCTAACCGCTTTTTTGCACAACATGGGGGATCATGTAACTCGCCTTGATCGTTGGGAACCGGAGCTGAAT
GAAGCCATACCAAACGACGAGCGTGACACCACGATGCCTGCAGCAATGGCAACAACGTTGCGCAAACTAT
TAACTGGCGAACTACTTACTCTAGCTTCCCGGCAACAATTAATAGACTGGATGGAGGCGGATAAAGTTGC
AGGACCACTTCTGCGCTCGGCCCTTCCGGCTGGCTGGTTTATTGCTGATAAATCTGGAGCCGGTGAGCGT
GGGTCTCGCGGTATCATTGCAGCACTGGGGCCAGATGGTAAGCCCTCCCGTATCGTAGTTATCTACACGA
CGGGGAGTCAGGCAACTATGGATGAACGAAATAGACAGATCGCTGAGATAGGTGCCTCACTGATTAAGCA
TTGGTAACTGTCAGACCAAGTTTACTCATATATACTTTAGATTGATTTAAAACTTCATTTTTAATTTAAA
AGGATCTAGGTGAAGATCCTTTTTGATAATCTCATGACCAAAATCCCTTAACGTGAGTTTTCGTTCCACT
GAGCGTCAGACCCCGTAGAAAAGATCAAAGGATCTTCTTGAGATCCTTTTTTTCTGCGCGTAATCTGCTG
CTTGCAAACAAAAAAACCACCGCTACCAGCGGTGGTTTGTTTGCCGGATCAAGAGCTACCAACTCTTTTT
CCGAAGGTAACTGGCTTCAGCAGAGCGCAGATACCAAATACTGTCCTTCTAGTGTAGCCGTAGTTAGGCC
ACCACTTCAAGAACTCTGTAGCACCGCCTACATACCTCGCTCTGCTAATCCTGTTACCAGTGGCTGCTGC
CAGTGGCGATAAGTCGTGTCTTACCGGGTTGGACTCAAGACGATAGTTACCGGATAAGGCGCAGCGGTCG
GGCTGAACGGGGGGTTCGTGCACACAGCCCAGCTTGGAGCGAACGACCTACACCGAACTGAGATACCTAC
AGCGTGAGCTATGAGAAAGCGCCACGCTTCCCGAAGGGAGAAAGGCGGACAGGTATCCGGTAAGCGGCAG
GGTCGGAACAGGAGAGCGCACGAGGGAGCTTCCAGGGGGAAACGCCTGGTATCTTTATAGTCCTGTCGGG
TTTCGCCACCTCTGACTTGAGCGTCGATTTTTGTGATGCTCGTCAGGGGGGCGGAGCCTATGGAAAAACG
CCAGCAACGCGGCCTTTTTACGGTTCCTGGCCTTTTGCTGGCCTTTTGCTCACATGTTCTTTCCTGCGTT
ATCCCCTGATTCTGTGGATAACCGTATTACCGCCTTTGAGTGAGCTGATACCGCTCGCCGCAGCCGAACG
ACCGAGCGCAGCGAGTCAGTGAGCGAGGAAGCGGAAGAGCGCCTGATGCGGTATTTTCTCCTTACGCATC
TGTGCGGTATTTCACACCGCATATGGTGCACTCTCAGTACAATCTGCTCTGATGCCGCATAGTTAAGCCA
GTATACACTCCGCTATCGCTACGTGACTGGGTCATGGCTGCG
